Addgene plasmid #179652: CMVTO-HRAS-G12V
Purpose: HRAS active mutant (G12V mutation)
Depositing lab: Xiaojing Gao. Depositing organization: Stanford University. Publication: Protease-controlled secretion and display of intercellular signals. Vlahos AE, Kang J, Aldrete CA, Zhu R, Chong LS, Elowitz MB, Gao XJ. Nat Commun. 2022 Feb 17;13(1):912. doi: 10.1038/s41467-022-28623-y. PubMed 35177637.
Backbone
  Vector backbone: CMVTO-FlpIn
  Vector type: Mammalian Expression
Growth in bacteria
  Bacterial resistance: Ampicillin, 100 μg/mL
  Growth temperature: 37°C
  Growth strain: DH5alpha
  Copy number: High Copy
Gene/Insert
  Gene/Insert name: HRAS
  Species: H. sapiens (human)
  Mutation: G12V
  Entrez Gene: HRAS (a.k.a. C-BAS/HAS, C-H-RAS, C-HA-RAS1, CTLO, H-RASIDX, HAMSV, HRAS1, RASH1, p21ras)
Terms and licenses: Academic/Nonprofit Terms; Industry Terms: Not Available to Industry
How to cite: CMVTO-HRAS-G12V was a gift from Xiaojing Gao (Addgene plasmid # 179652 ; http://n2t.net/addgene:179652 ; RRID:Addgene_179652)
