[The description below was written by a language model from this plasmid's Addgene catalogue record and pLannotate feature annotations shown in this document.]
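Description:
CMVTO-HRAS-G12V is a 5,769-nt mammalian expression plasmid built on the CMVTO-FlpIn backbone that carries human HRAS with the G12V substitution, described in the record as an active mutant of this small GTPase. The HRAS coding sequence sits downstream of the human cytomegalovirus immediate-early enhancer and promoter and is terminated by the bovine growth hormone polyadenylation signal. Between the CMV promoter and the coding sequence, the annotation picks up two short matches to tet operator–containing promoters. Together with the "TO" in the backbone name, this is consistent with a CMV/TetO arrangement. In such a design expression is constitutive in ordinary cells, but it can be held off by Tet repressor and induced with tetracycline or doxycycline in repressor-expressing lines. No epitope tag or reporter is annotated on the insert.

The backbone also contains an FRT site immediately upstream of a hygromycin resistance coding sequence followed by an SV40 poly(A) signal. No full promoter is annotated directly in front of the marker. This is the usual Flp-In layout: FLP-mediated recombination into a genomic FRT landing site places the hygromycin gene behind a resident promoter, so hygromycin selection enriches for single-copy, site-specific integrants. The plasmid can therefore be used either for transient transfection or for building isogenic stable lines.

In bacteria it is maintained through a high-copy ColE1/pUC-type origin and selected with ampicillin via β-lactamase. Fragments of an f1 origin, lac regulatory elements and a ble sequence are backbone remnants. The associated work concerns protease-controlled secretion and display of intercellular signals, but the record does not state the specific role of active HRAS in it.
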