Features (pLannotate 1.2.2; 22 found; start..end, strand, type, name):
     33..56      +  polyA_signal   bGH poly(A) signal (fragment): bovine growth hormone polyadenylation signal
     60..81      +  promoter       SV40 promoter (fragment): SV40 enhancer and early promoter
    102..335     +  rep_origin     f1 ori (fragment) (sequence partly withheld): f1 bacteriophage origin of replication; arrow indicates direction of (+) strand synthesis
    340..387     +  protein_bind   FRT: FLP-mediated recombination occurs in the 8-bp core sequence TCTAGAAA (Turan and Bode, 2011). FLP recombinase from the Saccharomyces cerevisiae 2μ plasmid
    395..1417    +  CDS            HygR: aminoglycoside phosphotransferase from E. coli; aph(4)-Ia; confers resistance to hygromycin
   1427..1552    +  CDS            ble (fragment): BLE_KLEPN - Experimental evidence at protein level: Swiss-Prot protein existence level 1. Binding protein with a strong affinity to the bleomycin family of antibiotics. Binds to CL990; an antimitotic-antibiotic compound. From Klebsiella pneumoniae.
   1547..1668    +  polyA_signal   SV40 poly(A) signal: SV40 polyadenylation signal
   1741..1757    -  protein_bind   lac operator: The lac repressor binds to the lac operator to inhibit transcription in E. coli. This inhibition can be relieved by adding lactose or isopropyl-β-D-thiogalactopyranoside (IPTG). lac repressor encoded by lacI
   1765..1795    -  promoter       lac promoter: promoter for the E. coli lac operon
   1810..1831    -  protein_bind   CAP binding site: CAP binding activates transcription in the presence of cAMP. E. coli catabolite activator protein
   1844..1936    -  CDS            lacI (fragment): lac repressor; lacI; The lac repressor binds to the lac operator to inhibit transcription in E. coli. This inhibition can be relieved by adding lactose or isopropyl-β-D-thiogalactopyranoside (IPTG).
   2119..2707    -  rep_origin     ori: high-copy-number ColE1/pMB1/pBR322/pUC origin of replication
   2878..3738    -  CDS            AmpR: β-lactamase; bla; confers resistance to ampicillin, carbenicillin, and related antibiotics
   3739..3843    -  promoter       AmpR promoter: bla
   3902..3954    -  misc_feature   bom (fragment): basis of mobility region from pBR322
   4104..4483    +  enhancer       CMV enhancer: human cytomegalovirus immediate early enhancer
   4484..4687    +  promoter       CMV promoter: human cytomegalovirus (CMV) immediate early promoter
   4689..4708    +  promoter       PLtetO-1 promoter (fragment): modified phage lambda PL promoter with tet operator sites (Lutz and Bujard, 1997)
   4710..4729    +  promoter       PLtetO-1 promoter (fragment): modified phage lambda PL promoter with tet operator sites (Lutz and Bujard, 1997)
   4737..4770    +  promoter       TRE3GV promoter (fragment): 3rd-generation Tet-responsive promoter that can be activated by binding of Tet-On® 3G, optimized for retroviral and lentiviral vectors
   4887..5453    +  CDS            HRAS: RASH_HUMAN - Also known as HRAS1. Experimental evidence at protein level: Swiss-Prot protein existence level 1. Involved in the activation of Ras protein signal transduction (PubMed:22821884). Ras proteins bind GDP/GTP and possess intrinsic GTPase activity (PubMed:12740440, PubMed:14500341, PubMed:9020151). From Homo sapiens (Human).
   5562..17      +  polyA_signal   bGH poly(A) signal (across the origin): bovine growth hormone polyadenylation signal
>Addgene plasmid #179652 | CMVTO-HRAS-G12V | addgene full sequence | sequence record 355671 | Addgene NGS Result
TGCGGTGGGCTCTATGGAGATCTATCGATGTTCTGGGGATGCGGTGGGCTCTATGGCTTCTGAGGCGGAA
AGAACCAGCTGGGGCTCTAGGGGGTATCCCC
[124 nt withheld, positions 102-225]
C
[91 nt withheld, positions 227-317]
AGGGTGATGGTTCACGTACCTAGAAGTTCCTATTCCGAAGTTCCTATTCTCTAGAAAGTATAGGAACTTC
CTTGGCCAAAAAGCCTGAACTCACCGCGACGTCTGTCGAGAAGTTTCTGATCGAAAAGTTCGACAGCGTC
TCCGACCTGATGCAGCTCTCGGAGGGCGAAGAATCTCGTGCTTTCAGCTTCGATGTAGGAGGGCGTGGAT
ATGTCCTGCGGGTAAATAGCTGCGCCGATGGTTTCTACAAAGATCGTTATGTTTATCGGCACTTTGCATC
GGCCGCGCTCCCGATTCCGGAAGTGCTTGACATTGGGGAATTCAGCGAGAGCCTGACCTATTGCATCTCC
CGCCGTGCACAGGGTGTCACGTTGCAAGACCTGCCTGAAACCGAACTGCCCGCTGTTCTGCAGCCGGTCG
CGGAGGCCATGGATGCGATCGCTGCGGCCGATCTTAGCCAGACGAGCGGGTTCGGCCCATTCGGACCGCA
AGGAATCGGTCAATACACTACATGGCGTGATTTCATATGCGCGATTGCTGATCCCCATGTGTATCACTGG
CAAACTGTGATGGACGACACCGTCAGTGCGTCCGTCGCGCAGGCTCTCGATGAGCTGATGCTTTGGGCCG
AGGACTGCCCCGAAGTCCGGCACCTCGTGCACGCGGATTTCGGCTCCAACAATGTCCTGACGGACAATGG
CCGCATAACAGCGGTCATTGACTGGAGCGAGGCGATGTTCGGGGATTCCCAATACGAGGTCGCCAACATC
TTCTTCTGGAGGCCGTGGTTGGCTTGTATGGAGCAGCAGACGCGCTACTTCGAGCGGAGGCATCCGGAGC
TTGCAGGATCGCCGCGGCTCCGGGCGTATATGCTCCGCATTGGTCTTGACCAACTCTATCAGAGCTTGGT
TGACGGCAATTTCGATGATGCAGCTTGGGCGCAGGGTCGATGCGACGCAATCGTCCGATCCGGAGCCGGG
ACTGTCGGGCGTACACAAATCGCCCGCAGAAGCGCGGCCGTCTGGACCGATGGCTGTGTAGAAGTACTCG
CCGATAGTGGAAACCGACGCCCCAGCACTCGTCCGAGGGCAAAGGAATAGCACGTACTACGAGATTTCGA
TTCCACCGCCGCCTTCTATGAAAGGTTGGGCTTCGGAATCGTTTTCCGGGACGCCGGCTGGATGATCCTC
CAGCGCGGGGATCTCATGCTGGAGTTCTTCGCCCACCCCAACTTGTTTATTGCAGCTTATAATGGTTACA
AATAAAGCAATAGCATCACAAATTTCACAAATAAAGCATTTTTTTCACTGCATTCTAGTTGTGGTTTGTC
CAAACTCATCAATGTATCTTATCATGTCTGTATACCGTCGACCTCTAGCTAGAGCTTGGCGTAATCATGG
TCATAGCTGTTTCCTGTGTGAAATTGTTATCCGCTCACAATTCCACACAACATACGAGCCGGAAGCATAA
AGTGTAAAGCCTGGGGTGCCTAATGAGTGAGCTAACTCACATTAATTGCGTTGCGCTCACTGCCCGCTTT
CCAGTCGGGAAACCTGTCGTGCCAGCTGCATTAATGAATCGGCCAACGCGCGGGGAGAGGCGGTTTGCGT
ATTGGGCGCTCTTCCGCTTCCTCGCTCACTGACTCGCTGCGCTCGGTCGTTCGGCTGCGGCGAGCGGTAT
CAGCTCACTCAAAGGCGGTAATACGGTTATCCACAGAATCAGGGGATAACGCAGGAAAGAACATGTGAGC
AAAAGGCCAGCAAAAGGCCAGGAACCGTAAAAAGGCCGCGTTGCTGGCGTTTTTCCATAGGCTCCGCCCC
CCTGACGAGCATCACAAAAATCGACGCTCAAGTCAGAGGTGGCGAAACCCGACAGGACTATAAAGATACC
AGGCGTTTCCCCCTGGAAGCTCCCTCGTGCGCTCTCCTGTTCCGACCCTGCCGCTTACCGGATACCTGTC
CGCCTTTCTCCCTTCGGGAAGCGTGGCGCTTTCTCATAGCTCACGCTGTAGGTATCTCAGTTCGGTGTAG
GTCGTTCGCTCCAAGCTGGGCTGTGTGCACGAACCCCCCGTTCAGCCCGACCGCTGCGCCTTATCCGGTA
ACTATCGTCTTGAGTCCAACCCGGTAAGACACGACTTATCGCCACTGGCAGCAGCCACTGGTAACAGGAT
TAGCAGAGCGAGGTATGTAGGCGGTGCTACAGAGTTCTTGAAGTGGTGGCCTAACTACGGCTACACTAGA
AGAACAGTATTTGGTATCTGCGCTCTGCTGAAGCCAGTTACCTTCGGAAAAAGAGTTGGTAGCTCTTGAT
CCGGCAAACAAACCACCGCTGGTAGCGGTGGTTTTTTTGTTTGCAAGCAGCAGATTACGCGCAGAAAAAA
AGGATCTCAAGAAGATCCTTTGATCTTTTCTACGGGGTCTGACGCTCAGTGGAACGAAAACTCACGTTAA
GGGATTTTGGTCATGAGATTATCAAAAAGGATCTTCACCTAGATCCTTTTAAATTAAAAATGAAGTTTTA
AATCAATCTAAAGTATATATGAGTAAACTTGGTCTGACAGTTACCAATGCTTAATCAGTGAGGCACCTAT
CTCAGCGATCTGTCTATTTCGTTCATCCATAGTTGCCTGACTCCCCGTCGTGTAGATAACTACGATACGG
GAGGGCTTACCATCTGGCCCCAGTGCTGCAATGATACCGCGAGACCCACGCTCACCGGCTCCAGATTTAT
CAGCAATAAACCAGCCAGCCGGAAGGGCCGAGCGCAGAAGTGGTCCTGCAACTTTATCCGCCTCCATCCA
GTCTATTAATTGTTGCCGGGAAGCTAGAGTAAGTAGTTCGCCAGTTAATAGTTTGCGCAACGTTGTTGCC
ATTGCTACAGGCATCGTGGTGTCACGCTCGTCGTTTGGTATGGCTTCATTCAGCTCCGGTTCCCAACGAT
CAAGGCGAGTTACATGATCCCCCATGTTGTGCAAAAAAGCGGTTAGCTCCTTCGGTCCTCCGATCGTTGT
CAGAAGTAAGTTGGCCGCAGTGTTATCACTCATGGTTATGGCAGCACTGCATAATTCTCTTACTGTCATG
CCATCCGTAAGATGCTTTTCTGTGACTGGTGAGTACTCAACCAAGTCATTCTGAGAATAGTGTATGCGGC
GACCGAGTTGCTCTTGCCCGGCGTCAATACGGGATAATACCGCGCCACATAGCAGAACTTTAAAAGTGCT
CATCATTGGAAAACGTTCTTCGGGGCGAAAACTCTCAAGGATCTTACCGCTGTTGAGATCCAGTTCGATG
TAACCCACTCGTGCACCCAACTGATCTTCAGCATCTTTTACTTTCACCAGCGTTTCTGGGTGAGCAAAAA
CAGGAAGGCAAAATGCCGCAAAAAAGGGAATAAGGGCGACACGGAAATGTTGAATACTCATACTCTTCCT
TTTTCAATATTATTGAAGCATTTATCAGGGTTATTGTCTCATGAGCGGATACATATTTGAATGTATTTAG
AAAAATAAACAAATAGGGGTTCCGCGCACATTTCCCCGAAAAGTGCCACCTGACGTCGACGGATCGGGAG
ATCTCCCGATCCCCTATGGTGCACTCTCAGTACAATCTGCTCTGATGCCGCATAGTTAAGCCAGTATCTG
CTCCCTGCTTGTGTGTTGGAGGTCGCTGAGTAGTGCGCGAGCAAAATTTAAGCTACAACAAGGCAAGGCT
TGACCGACAATTGCATGAAGAATCTGCTTAGGGTTAGGCGTTTTGCGCTGCTTCGTACGGGCCAGATATA
CGCGTTGACATTGATTATTGACTAGTTATTAATAGTAATCAATTACGGGGTCATTAGTTCATAGCCCATA
TATGGAGTTCCGCGTTACATAACTTACGGTAAATGGCCCGCCTGGCTGACCGCCCAACGACCCCCGCCCA
TTGACGTCAATAATGACGTATGTTCCCATAGTAACGCCAATAGGGACTTTCCATTGACGTCAATGGGTGG
AGTATTTACGGTAAACTGCCCACTTGGCAGTACATCAAGTGTATCATATGCCAAGTACGCCCCCTATTGA
CGTCAATGACGGTAAATGGCCCGCCTGGCATTATGCCCAGTACATGACCTTATGGGACTTTCCTACTTGG
CAGTACATCTACGTATTAGTCATCGCTATTACCATGGTGATGCGGTTTTGGCAGTACATCAATGGGCGTG
GATAGCGGTTTGACTCACGGGGATTTCCAAGTCTCCACCCCATTGACGTCAATGGGAGTTTGTTTTGGCA
CCAAAATCAACGGGACTTTCCAAAATGTCGTAACAACTCCGCCCCATTGACGCAAATGGGCGGTAGGCGT
GTACGGTGGGAGGTCTATATAAGCAGAGCTCTCCCTATCAGTGATAGAGATCTCCCTATCAGTGATAGAG
ATCGTCGACGAGCTCGTTTAGTGAACCGTCAGATCGCCTGGAGACGCCATCCACGCTGTTTTGACCTCCA
TAGAAGACACCGGGACCGATCCAGCCTCCGGACTCTAGCGTTTAAACTTAAGCTTCGCCACCATGGGATC
CGGCTCTGGCAGCAGCGCTATGACGGAGTATAAATTGGTGGTGGTAGGAGCCGTGGGCGTAGGAAAAAGC
GCCCTTACTATCCAGCTCATACAGAATCATTTTGTCGACGAGTACGACCCTACAATAGAAGATTCATACA
GGAAGCAGGTCGTCATCGACGGAGAGACCTGTCTCCTCGACATCCTCGATACTGCAGGCCAAGAGGAATA
TAGCGCGATGCGCGATCAATATATGAGGACAGGAGAAGGTTTTCTGTGTGTTTTTGCTATTAACAATACT
AAGAGTTTTGAGGACATCCATCAGTATAGGGAGCAGATTAAAAGGGTTAAAGACTCTGATGACGTTCCTA
TGGTTCTCGTTGGGAACAAGTGCGACCTGGCTGCCCGCACTGTTGAGAGTCGACAAGCACAAGACTTGGC
AAGATCCTATGGTATCCCGTACATAGAGACTTCCGCTAAAACTCGACAAGGTGTGGAAGACGCCTTTTAT
ACGCTGGTACGCGAGATCAGACAACACAAGTTGCGCAAGTTGAACCCCCCTGACGAAAGTGGCCCAGGCT
GCATGAGTTGTAAATGCGTCCTCAGCTAGCTCGAGGAGGGCCCGAACAAAAACTCATCTCAGAAGAGGAT
CTGAATAGCGCCGTCGACCATCATCATAATCATCATTGAGTTTAAACCCGCTGATCAGCCTCGACTGTGC
CTTCTAGTTGCCAGCCATCTGTTGTTTGCCCCTCCCCCGTGCCTTCCTTGACCCTGGAAGGTGCCACTCC
CACTGTCCTTTCCTAATAAAATGAGGAAATTGCATCGCATTGTCTGAGTAGGTGTCATTCTATTCTGGGG
GGTGGGGTGGGGCAGGACAGCAAGGGGGAGGATTGGGAAGACAATAGCAGGCATGCTGGGGA
